>Addgene plasmid #180538 | KTK_223 | addgene full sequence | sequence record 369687 | Addgene NGS Result
CCATCACACTTGGTGTTCCTTTCTCCTGTGGCCCCCCTGTGTCTGCGGTCTTCTAGCGCCCGCAGGCCGT
TTAAGCTGTCATTCATCGACCGTACGCGTTCACTTAACGCATAGTGCGTCGCTGACGTCATAAACTAATG
ACGAAAAAGACAATGACCGTCCTGCTGGCTGAACGATATTCTCAGCTCAGGATCAGCTTCCTGGCTGAGA
CCAAGATTATCAAAAAGGATCTTCACCTAGATCCTTTTAAATTAAAAATGAAGTTTTAAATCAATCTAAA
GTATATATGAGTAAACTTGGTCTGACAGTTACCAATGCTTAATCAGTGAGGCACCTATCTCAGCGATCTG
TCTATTTCGTTCATCCATAGTTGCCTGACTCCCCGTCGTGTAGATAACTACGATACGGGAGGGCTTACCA
TCTGGCCCCAGTGCTGCAATGATACCGCGGGACCCACGCTCACCGGCTCCAGATTTATCAGCAATAAACC
AGCCAGCCGGAAGGGCCGAGCGCAGAAGTGGTCCTGCAACTTTATCCGCCTCCATCCAGTCTATTAATTG
TTGCCGGGAAGCTAGAGTAAGTAGTTCGCCAGTTAATAGTTTGCGCAACGTTGTTGCCATTGCTACAGGC
ATCGTGGTGTCACGCTCGTCGTTTGGTATGGCTTCATTCAGCTCCGGTTCCCAACGATCAAGGCGAGTTA
CATGATCCCCCATGTTGTGCAAAAAAGCGGTTAGCTCCTTCGGTCCTCCGATCGTTGTCAGAAGTAAGTT
GGCCGCAGTGTTATCACTCATGGTTATGGCAGCACTGCATAATTCTCTTACTGTCATGCCATCCGTAAGA
TGCTTTTCTGTGACTGGTGAGTACTCAACCAAGTCATTCTGAGAATAGTGTATGCGGCGACCGAGTTGCT
CTTGCCCGGCGTCAATACGGGATAATACCGCGCCACATAGCAGAACTTTAAAAGTGCTCATCATTGGAAA
ACGTTCTTCGGGGCGAAAACTCTCAAGGATCTTACCGCTGTTGAGATCCAGTTCGATGTAACCCACTCGT
GCACCCAACTGATCTTCAGCATCTTTTACTTTCACCAGCGTTTCTGGGTGAGCAAAAACAGGAAGGCAAA
ATGCCGCAAAAAAGGGAATAAGGGCGACACGGAAATGTTGAATACTCATACTCTTCCTTTTTCAATATTA
TTGAAGCATTTATCAGGGTTATTGTCTCATGAGCGGATACATATTTGAATGTATTTAGAAAAATAAACAA
ATAGGGGTTCCGCGCACATTTCCCCGAAAAGTGCCACCTGTCATGACCAAAATCCCTTAACGTGAGTTTT
CGTTCCACTGAGCGTCAGACCCCGTAGAAAAGATCAAAGGATCTTCTTGAGATCCTTTTTTTCTGCGCGT
AATCTGCTGCTTGCAAACAAAAAAACCACCGCTACCAGCGGTGGTTTGTTTGCCGGATCAAGAGCTACCA
ACTCTTTTTCCGAAGGTAACTGGCTTCAGCAGAGCGCAGATACCAAATACTGTTCTTCTAGTGTAGCCGT
AGTTAGGCCACCACTTCAAGAACTCTGTAGCACCGCCTACATACCTCGCTCTGCTAATCCTGTTACCAGT
GGCTGCTGCCAGTGGCGATAAGTCGTGTCTTACCGGGTTGGACTCAAGACGATAGTTACCGGATAAGGCG
CAGCGGTCGGGCTGAACGGGGGGTTCGTGCACACAGCCCAGCTTGGAGCGAACGACCTACACCGAACTGA
GATACCTACAGCGTGAGCTATGAGAAAGCGCCACGCTTCCCGAAGGGAGAAAGGCGGACAGGTATCCGGT
AAGCGGCAGGGTCGGAACAGGAGAGCGCACGAGGGAGCTTCCAGGGGGAAACGCCTGGTATCTTTATAGT
CCTGTCGGGTTTCGCCACCTCTGACTTGAGCGTCGATTTTTGTGATGCTCGTCAGGGGGGCGGAGCCTAT
GGAAAAACGCCAGCAACGCGGCCTTTTTACGGTTCCTGGCCTTTTGCTGGCCTTTTGCTCACATGTTCTT
TCCTGCGTTATCCCCTGATTCTGTGGATAACCGTAGTCGGTCTCTGAC
Features (pLannotate 1.2.2; 3 found; start..end, strand, type, name):
    309..1169    -  CDS            AmpR: β-lactamase; bla; confers resistance to ampicillin, carbenicillin, and related antibiotics
   1170..1274    -  promoter       AmpR promoter: bla
   1377..1965    +  rep_origin     ori: high-copy-number ColE1/pMB1/pBR322/pUC origin of replication
