[The description below was written by a language model from this plasmid's Addgene catalogue record and pLannotate feature annotations shown in this document.]
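Description:
KTK_223 is a small entry (part-storage) vector from the Komagataeibacter Tool Kit, a modular cloning system built for assembling multigene constructs in cellulose-producing bacteria. Its payload is a single regulatory part: the native Komagataeibacter rhaeticus promoter pHxu, defined as the 200 bases immediately upstream of the start codon of the corresponding gene. The plasmid carries no coding sequence or reporter of its own. It serves as a source of the promoter, which can be combined with other toolkit parts into higher-level expression constructs. The record lists the cloning method as restriction enzyme based but does not state the cloning sites or the specific assembly enzymes.

The sequenced plasmid is about 2.1 kb. Automated annotation finds only three features: a β-lactamase gene (AmpR) with its bla promoter, which confers ampicillin resistance, and a high-copy ColE1/pUC-type origin of replication. This fits the catalogue description of a high-copy, ampicillin-selected plasmid propagated in E. coli. The promoter insert is not annotated, presumably because it is a native K. rhaeticus sequence that standard feature databases do not include, and it most likely lies in the unannotated region outside the marker and origin.

The catalogue gives the backbone as pSEVA331, which is conventionally a chloramphenicol-resistant, broad-host-range pBBR1-origin vector. That does not match the AmpR/ColE1 features detected here. The sequence points to a minimal E. coli storage plasmid rather than a replicon meant for direct use in Komagataeibacter, and the backbone field may instead refer to the toolkit's destination vectors.
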