Addgene plasmid #180538: KTK_223
Purpose: Entry vector containing K.rhaeticus native promoter pHxu (200 bases upstream from gene start codon)
Depositing lab: Tom Ellis. Depositing organization: Imperial College London. Publication: Komagataeibacter Tool Kit (KTK): A Modular Cloning System for Multigene Constructs and Programmed Protein Secretion from Cellulose Producing Bacteria. Goosens VJ, Walker KT, Aragon SM, Singh A, Senthivel VR, Dekker L, Caro-Astorga J, Buat MLA, Song W, Lee KY, Ellis T. ACS Synth Biol. 2021 Dec 17;10(12):3422-3434. doi: 10.1021/acssynbio.1c00358. Epub 2021 Nov 12. PubMed 34767345.
Backbone
  Vector backbone: pSEVA331
  Vector type: Bacterial Expression
Growth in bacteria
  Bacterial resistance: Ampicillin, 100 μg/mL
  Growth temperature: 37°C
  Growth strain: DH5alpha
  Copy number: High Copy
Gene/Insert
  Gene/Insert name: K.rhaeticus native promoter pHxu (200 bases upstream from gene start codon)
  Species: K. rhaeticus
  Cloning method: Restriction Enzyme; 5′ cloning site unknown (unknown if destroyed)
Terms and licenses: Academic/Nonprofit Terms; Industry Terms: Not Available to Industry
Depositor comments: Read the preprint at https://www.biorxiv.org/content/10.1101/2021.06.09.447691v1.full
How to cite: KTK_223 was a gift from Tom Ellis (Addgene plasmid # 180538 ; http://n2t.net/addgene:180538 ; RRID:Addgene_180538)
